Addgene plasmid #116256: pHAGE-EGFR-G719S
Purpose: Lentiviral expression of EGFR G719S
Depositing lab: Gordon Mills & Kenneth Scott. Depositing organization: Baylor College of Medicine. Publication: Systematic Functional Annotation of Somatic Mutations in Cancer. Ng PK, Li J, Jeong KJ, Shao S, Chen H, Tsang YH, Sengupta S, Wang Z, Bhavana VH, Tran R, Soewito S, Minussi DC, Moreno D, Kong K, Dogruluk T, Lu H, Gao J, Tokheim C, Zhou DC, Johnson AM, Zeng J, Ip CKM, Ju Z, Wester M, Yu S, Li Y, Vellano CP, Schultz N, Karchin R, Ding L, Lu Y, Cheung LWT, Chen K, Shaw KR, Meric-Bernstam F, Scott KL, Yi S, Sahni N, Liang H, Mills GB. Cancer Cell. 2018 Mar 12;33(3):450-462.e10. doi: 10.1016/j.ccell.2018.01.021. PubMed 29533785.
Backbone
  Vector backbone: pHAGE
  Vector type: Lentiviral
Growth in bacteria
  Bacterial resistance: Ampicillin, 100 μg/mL
  Growth temperature: 37°C
  Growth strain: Stbl3
  Copy number: High Copy
Gene/Insert
  Gene/Insert name: EGFR
  Species: H. sapiens (human)
  Mutation: G719S
  Entrez Gene: EGFR (a.k.a. ERBB, ERBB1, ERRP, HER1, NISBD2, NNCIS, PIG61, mENA)
  Cloning method: Gateway Cloning
Terms and licenses: Academic/Nonprofit Terms; Industry Terms: Not Available to Industry
How to cite: pHAGE-EGFR-G719S was a gift from Gordon Mills & Kenneth Scott (Addgene plasmid # 116256 ; http://n2t.net/addgene:116256 ; RRID:Addgene_116256)
