[The description below was written by a language model from this plasmid's Addgene catalogue record and pLannotate feature annotations shown in this document.]
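Description:
pHAGE-EGFR-G719S is an HIV-1-based lentiviral expression plasmid built on the pHAGE backbone and designed to deliver the human epidermal growth factor receptor carrying the G719S substitution into mammalian cells. In bacteria it is maintained through a high-copy ColE1/pUC-type origin and selected with ampicillin via the β-lactamase gene. The sequenced record is about 12.1 kb. The viral elements annotated include a truncated 5' LTR, the Ψ packaging signal with an adjoining gag fragment, the Rev response element for Rev-dependent nuclear export of the genomic RNA, the cPPT/CTS, and a ΔU3 self-inactivating 3' LTR that silences LTR promoter activity after integration. Short annotated fragments of Rev, nef, lacI, the SV40 origin and the SV40 poly(A) signal appear to be backbone remnants rather than functional units.

Between the LTRs, the strong constitutive EF-1α promoter drives the EGFR open reading frame, which was introduced by Gateway recombination and is flanked by attB1 and attB2 sites. A V5 epitope tag lies just downstream of attB2, but the record does not state whether it is fused in frame to the receptor or separated from it by a stop codon. An EMCV IRES follows and permits translation of EGFP from the same transcript, so transduced cells can be identified or sorted by green fluorescence. A WPRE downstream of EGFP enhances transcript stability and expression. No mammalian drug-selection marker is annotated. The stated purpose is lentiviral expression of EGFR G719S, and the associated publication concerns systematic functional annotation of somatic cancer mutations, which is consistent with stable expression of this variant in cell models to assess its functional effects.
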