Features (pLannotate 1.2.2; 27 found; start..end, strand, type, name):
     49..149     +  CDS            Rev (fragment): human immunodeficiency virus 1 (HIV-1) Rev protein; rev; enhances nuclear export of unspliced and incompletely spliced viral mRNAs
    194..311     +  misc_feature   cPPT/CTS: central polypurine tract and central termination sequence of HIV-1
    359..1537    +  promoter       EF-1α promoter: strong constitutive promoter for human elongation factor EF-1α
   1558..1578    +  protein_bind   attB1: mutant version of attB; core recombination site for the Gateway® BP reaction BP Clonase™
   1584..5214    +  CDS            EGFR (fragment): precursor of human epidermal growth factor receptor
   5218..5242    -  protein_bind   attB2: mutant version of attB; recombination site for the Gateway® BP reaction BP Clonase™
   5295..5336    +  CDS            V5 tag: epitope tag from simian virus 5
   5462..5924    +  misc_feature   IRES: internal ribosome entry site (IRES) of the encephalomyocarditis virus (EMCV)
   5938..6657    +  CDS            EGFP: the original enhanced GFP (Yang et al., 1996) mammalian codon-optimized
   6671..7259    +  misc_feature   WPRE: woodchuck hepatitis virus posttranscriptional regulatory element
   7267..7332    +  CDS            nef (fragment): NEF_HV1Z2 - Experimental evidence at protein level: Swiss-Prot protein existence level 1. Extracellular Nef protein targets CD4(+) T-lymphocytes for apoptosis by interacting with CXCR4 surface receptors. From Human immunodeficiency virus type 1 group M subtype D (isolate Z2/CDC-Z34) (HIV-1).
   7334..7567    +  LTR            3' LTR (ΔU3): self-inactivating 3' long terminal repeat (LTR) from HIV-1
   7772..7876    +  promoter       AmpR promoter: bla
   7877..8737    +  CDS            AmpR: β-lactamase; bla; confers resistance to ampicillin, carbenicillin, and related antibiotics
   8908..9496    +  rep_origin     ori: high-copy-number ColE1/pMB1/pBR322/pUC origin of replication
   9679..9733    +  CDS            lacI (fragment): lac repressor; lacI; The lac repressor binds to the lac operator to inhibit transcription in E. coli. This inhibition can be relieved by adding lactose or isopropyl-β-D-thiogalactopyranoside (IPTG).
   9739..9832    +  rep_origin     SV40 ori (fragment): SV40 origin of replication
   9857..9894    +  CDS            lacI (fragment): lac repressor; lacI; The lac repressor binds to the lac operator to inhibit transcription in E. coli. This inhibition can be relieved by adding lactose or isopropyl-β-D-thiogalactopyranoside (IPTG).
   9907..9928    +  protein_bind   CAP binding site: CAP binding activates transcription in the presence of cAMP. E. coli catabolite activator protein
   9943..9973    +  promoter       lac promoter: promoter for the E. coli lac operon
   9977..9999    +  protein_bind   lac operator (fragment): The lac repressor binds to the lac operator to inhibit transcription in E. coli. This inhibition can be relieved by adding lactose or isopropyl-β-D-thiogalactopyranoside (IPTG). lac repressor encoded by lacI
  10031..10114   +  polyA_signal   SV40 poly(A) signal (fragment): SV40 polyadenylation signal
  10281..10610   +  CDS            nef (fragment): NEF_HV1BR - Experimental evidence at protein level: Swiss-Prot protein existence level 1. Extracellular Nef protein targets CD4(+) T-lymphocytes for apoptosis by interacting with CXCR4 surface receptors (PubMed:14990729). From Human immunodeficiency virus type 1 group M subtype B (isolate BRU/LAI) (HIV-1).
  10658..10915   +  LTR            5' LTR (truncated): truncated 5' long terminal repeat (LTR) from HIV-1
  10962..11087   +  misc_feature   HIV-1 Ψ: packaging signal of human immunodeficiency virus type 1
  11071..11409   +  CDS            HIV-1 gag (fragment): gag protein from human immunodeficiency virus 1; gag
  11584..11817   +  misc_feature   RRE: The Rev response element (RRE) of HIV-1 allows for Rev-dependent mRNA export from the nucleus to the cytoplasm.
>Addgene plasmid #116256 | pHAGE-EGFR-G719S | addgene full sequence | sequence record 250556 | Addgene NGS Result
TCTATAGTGAATAGAGTTAGGCAGGGATATTCACCATTATCGTTTCAGACCCACCTCCCAACCCCGAGGG
GACCCGACAGGCCCGAAGGAATAGAAGAAGAAGGTGGAGAGAGAGACAGAGACAGATCCATTCGATTAGT
GAACGGATCTCGACGGTATCGCCGAATTCACAAATGGCAGTATTCATCCACAATTTTAAAAGAAAAGGGG
GGATTGGGGGGTACAGTGCAGGGGAAAGAATAGTAGACATAATAGCAACAGACATACAAACTAAAGAATT
ACAAAAACAAATTACAAAAATTCAAAATTTTCGGGTTTATTACAGGGACAGCAGAGATCCAGTTTGGACT
AGTCGTGAGGCTCCGGTGCCCGTCAGTGGGCAGAGCGCACATCGCCCACAGTCCCCGAGAAGTTGGGGGG
AGGGGTCGGCAATTGAACCGGTGCCTAGAGAAGGTGGCGCGGGGTAAACTGGGAAAGTGATGTCGTGTAC
TGGCTCCGCCTTTTTCCCGAGGGTGGGGGAGAACCGTATATAAGTGCAGTAGTCGCCGTGAACGTTCTTT
TTCGCAACGGGTTTGCCGCCAGAACACAGGTAAGTGCCGTGTGTGGTTCCCGCGGGCCTGGCCTCTTTAC
GGGTTATGGCCCTTGCGTGCCTTGAATTACTTCCACCTGGCTGCAGTACGTGATTCTTGATCCCGAGCTT
CGGGTTGGAAGTGGGTGGGAGAGTTCGAGGCCTTGCGCTTAAGGAGCCCCTTCGCCTCGTGCTTGAGTTG
AGGCCTGGCCTGGGCGCTGGGGCCGCCGCGTGCGAATCTGGTGGCACCTTCGCGCCTGTCTCGCTGCTTT
CGATAAGTCTCTAGCCATTTAAAATTTTTGATGACCTGCTGCGACGCTTTTTTTCTGGCAAGATAGTCTT
GTAAATGCGGGCCAAGATCTGCACACTGGTATTTCGGTTTTTGGGGCCGCGGGCGGCGACGGGGCCCGTG
CGTCCCAGCGCACATGTTCGGCGAGGCGGGGCCTGCGAGCGCGGCCACCGAGAATCGGACGGGGGTAGTC
TCAAGCTGGCCGGCCTGCTCTGGTGCCTGGCCTCGCGCCGCCGTGTATCGCCCCGCCCTGGGCGGCAAGG
CTGGCCCGGTCGGCACCAGTTGCGTGAGCGGAAAGATGGCCGCTTCCCGGCCCTGCTGCAGGGAGCTCAA
AATGGAGGACGCGGCGCTCGGGAGAGCGGGCGGGTGAGTCACCCACACAAAGGAAAAGGGCCTTTCCGTC
CTCAGCCGTCGCTTCATGTGACTCCACGGAGTACCGGGCGCCGTCCAGGCACCTCGATTAGTTCTCGAGC
TTTTGGAGTACGTCGTCTTTAGGTTGGGGGGAGGGGTTTTATGCGATGGAGTTTCCCCACACTGAGTGGG
TGGAGACTGAAGTTAGGCCAGCTTGGCACTTGATGTAATTCTCCTTGGAATTTGCCCTTTTTGAGTTTGG
ATCTTGGTTCATTCTCAAGCCTCAGACAGTGGTTCAAAGTTTTTTTCTTCCATTTCAGGTGTCGTGAAGC
GGCCCTGCAGATATCAACAAGTTTGTACAAAAAAGCAGGCACCATGCGACCCTCCGGGACGGCCGGGGCA
GCGCTCCTGGCGCTGCTGGCTGCGCTCTGCCCGGCGAGTCGGGCTCTGGAGGAAAAGAAAGTTTGCCAAG
GCACGAGTAACAAGCTCACGCAGTTGGGCACTTTTGAAGATCATTTTCTCAGCCTCCAGAGGATGTTCAA
TAACTGTGAGGTGGTCCTTGGGAATTTGGAAATTACCTATGTGCAGAGGAATTATGATCTTTCCTTCTTA
AAGACCATCCAGGAGGTGGCTGGTTATGTCCTCATTGCCCTCAACACAGTGGAGCGAATTCCTTTGGAAA
ACCTGCAGATCATCAGAGGAAATATGTACTACGAAAATTCCTATGCCTTAGCAGTCTTATCTAACTATGA
TGCAAATAAAACCGGACTGAAGGAGCTGCCCATGAGAAATTTACAGGAAATCCTGCATGGCGCCGTGCGG
TTCAGCAACAACCCTGCCCTGTGCAACGTGGAGAGCATCCAGTGGCGGGACATAGTCAGCAGTGACTTTC
TCAGCAACATGTCGATGGACTTCCAGAACCACCTGGGCAGCTGCCAAAAGTGTGATCCAAGCTGTCCCAA
TGGGAGCTGCTGGGGTGCAGGAGAGGAGAACTGCCAGAAACTGACCAAAATCATCTGTGCCCAGCAGTGC
TCCGGGCGCTGCCGTGGCAAGTCCCCCAGTGACTGCTGCCACAACCAGTGTGCTGCAGGCTGCACAGGCC
CCCGGGAGAGCGACTGCCTGGTCTGCCGCAAATTCCGAGACGAAGCCACGTGCAAGGACACCTGCCCCCC
ACTCATGCTCTACAACCCCACCACGTACCAGATGGATGTGAACCCCGAGGGCAAATACAGCTTTGGTGCC
ACCTGCGTGAAGAAGTGTCCCCGTAATTATGTGGTGACAGATCACGGCTCGTGCGTCCGAGCCTGTGGGG
CCGACAGCTATGAGATGGAGGAAGACGGCGTCCGCAAGTGTAAGAAGTGCGAAGGGCCTTGCCGCAAAGT
GTGTAACGGAATAGGTATTGGTGAATTTAAAGACTCACTCTCCATAAATGCTACGAATATTAAACACTTC
AAAAACTGCACCTCCATCAGTGGCGATCTCCACATCCTGCCGGTGGCATTTAGGGGTGACTCCTTCACAC
ATACTCCTCCTCTGGATCCACAGGAACTGGATATTCTGAAAACCGTAAAGGAAATCACAGGGTTTTTGCT
GATTCAGGCTTGGCCTGAAAACAGGACGGACCTCCATGCCTTTGAGAACCTAGAAATCATACGCGGCAGG
ACCAAGCAACATGGTCAGTTTTCTCTTGCAGTCGTCAGCCTGAACATAACATCCTTGGGATTACGCTCCC
TCAAGGAGATAAGTGATGGAGATGTGATAATTTCAGGAAACAAAAATTTGTGCTATGCAAATACAATAAA
CTGGAAAAAACTGTTTGGGACCTCCGGTCAGAAAACCAAAATTATAAGCAACAGAGGTGAAAACAGCTGC
AAGGCCACAGGCCAGGTCTGCCATGCCTTGTGCTCCCCCGAGGGCTGCTGGGGCCCGGAGCCCAGGGACT
GCGTCTCTTGCCGGAATGTCAGCCGAGGCAGGGAATGCGTGGACAAGTGCAACCTTCTGGAGGGTGAGCC
AAGGGAGTTTGTGGAGAACTCTGAGTGCATACAGTGCCACCCAGAGTGCCTGCCTCAGGCCATGAACATC
ACCTGCACAGGACGGGGACCAGACAACTGTATCCAGTGTGCCCACTACATTGACGGCCCCCACTGCGTCA
AGACCTGCCCGGCAGGAGTCATGGGAGAAAACAACACCCTGGTCTGGAAGTACGCAGACGCCGGCCATGT
GTGCCACCTGTGCCATCCAAACTGCACCTACGGATGCACTGGGCCAGGTCTTGAAGGCTGTCCAACGAAT
GGGCCTAAGATCCCGTCCATCGCCACTGGGATGGTGGGGGCCCTCCTCTTGCTGCTGGTGGTGGCCCTGG
GGATCGGCCTCTTCATGCGAAGGCGCCACATCGTTCGGAAGCGCACGCTGCGGAGGCTGCTGCAGGAGAG
GGAGCTTGTGGAGCCTCTTACACCCAGTGGAGAAGCTCCCAACCAAGCTCTCTTGAGGATCTTGAAGGAA
ACTGAATTCAAAAAGATCAAAGTGCTGAGCTCCGGTGCGTTCGGCACGGTGTATAAGGGACTCTGGATCC
CAGAAGGTGAGAAAGTTAAAATTCCCGTCGCTATCAAGGAATTAAGAGAAGCAACATCTCCGAAAGCCAA
CAAGGAAATCCTCGATGAAGCCTACGTGATGGCCAGCGTGGACAACCCCCACGTGTGCCGCCTGCTGGGC
ATCTGCCTCACCTCCACCGTGCAGCTCATCACGCAGCTCATGCCCTTCGGCTGCCTCCTGGACTATGTCC
GGGAACACAAAGACAATATTGGCTCCCAGTACCTGCTCAACTGGTGTGTGCAGATCGCAAAGGGCATGAA
CTACTTGGAGGACCGTCGCTTGGTGCACCGCGACCTGGCAGCCAGGAACGTACTGGTGAAAACACCGCAG
CATGTCAAGATCACAGATTTTGGGCTGGCCAAACTGCTGGGTGCGGAAGAGAAAGAATACCATGCAGAAG
GAGGCAAAGTGCCTATCAAGTGGATGGCATTGGAATCAATTTTACACAGAATCTATACCCACCAGAGTGA
TGTCTGGAGCTACGGGGTGACCGTTTGGGAGTTGATGACCTTTGGATCCAAGCCATATGACGGAATCCCT
GCCAGCGAGATCTCCTCCATCCTGGAGAAAGGAGAACGCCTCCCTCAGCCACCCATATGTACCATCGATG
TCTACATGATCATGGTCAAGTGCTGGATGATAGACGCAGATAGTCGCCCAAAGTTCCGTGAGTTGATCAT
CGAATTCTCCAAAATGGCCCGAGACCCCCAGCGCTACCTTGTCATTCAGGGGGATGAAAGAATGCATTTG
CCAAGTCCTACAGACTCCAACTTCTACCGTGCCCTGATGGATGAAGAAGACATGGACGACGTGGTGGATG
CCGACGAGTACCTCATCCCACAGCAGGGCTTCTTCAGCAGCCCCTCCACGTCACGGACTCCCCTCCTGAG
CTCTCTGAGTGCAACCAGCAACAATTCCACCGTGGCTTGCATTGATAGAAATGGGCTGCAAAGCTGTCCC
ATCAAGGAAGACAGCTTCTTGCAGCGATACAGCTCAGACCCCACAGGCGCCTTGACTGAGGACAGCATAG
ACGACACCTTCCTCCCAGTGCCTGAATACATAAACCAGTCCGTTCCCAAAAGGCCCGCTGGCTCTGTGCA
GAATCCTGTCTATCACAATCAGCCTCTGAACCCCGCGCCCAGCAGAGACCCACACTACCAGGACCCCCAC
AGCACTGCAGTGGGCAACCCCGAGTATCTCAACACTGTCCAGCCCACCTGTGTCAACAGCACATTCGACA
GCCCTGCCCACTGGGCCCAGAAAGGCAGCCACCAAATTAGCCTGGACAACCCTGACTACCAGCAGGACTT
CTTTCCCAAGGAAGCCAAGCCAAATGGCATCTTTAAGGGCTCCACAGCTGAAAATGCAGAATACCTAAGG
GTCGCGCCACAAAGCAGTGAATTTATTGGAGCATAGAACCCAGCTTTCTTGTACAAAGTGGTTGATATCC
AGCACAGTGGCGGCCGCTCGAGTCTAGAGGGCCCGCGGTTCGAAGGTAAGCCTATCCCTAACCCTCTCCT
CGGTCTCGATTCTACGCGTACCGGTTAGTAATGAGATCCCTCCCCCCCCCCTAACGTTACTGGCCGAAGC
CGCTTGGAATAAGGCCGGTGTGCGTTTGTCTATATGTTATTTTCCACCATATTGCCGTCTTTTGGCAATG
TGAGGGCCCGGAAACCTGGCCCTGTCTTCTTGACGAGCATTCCTAGGGGTCTTTCCCCTCTCGCCAAAGG
AATGCAAGGTCTGTTGAATGTCGTGAAGGAAGCAGTTCCTCTGGAAGCTTCTTGAAGACAAACAACGTCT
GTAGCGACCCTTTGCAGGCAGCGGAACCCCCCACCTGGCGACAGGTGCCTCTGCGGCCAAAAGCCACGTG
TATAAGATACACCTGCAAAGGCGGCACAACCCCAGTGCCACGTTGTGAGTTGGATAGTTGTGGAAAGAGT
CAAATGGCTCTCCTCAAGCGTATTCAACAAGGGGCTGAAGGATGCCCAGAAGGTACCCCATTGTATGGGA
TCTGATCTGGGGCCTCGGTGCACATGCTTTACATGTGTTTAGTCGAGGTTAAAAAAACGTCTAGGCCCCC
CGAACCACGGGGACGTGGTTTTCCTTTGAAAAACACGATGATAATATGGCCACACATATGGTGAGCAAGG
GCGAGGAGCTGTTCACCGGGGTGGTGCCCATCCTGGTCGAGCTGGACGGCGACGTAAACGGCCACAAGTT
CAGCGTGTCCGGCGAGGGCGAGGGCGATGCCACCTACGGCAAGCTGACCCTGAAGTTCATCTGCACCACC
GGCAAGCTGCCCGTGCCCTGGCCCACCCTCGTGACCACCCTGACCTACGGCGTGCAGTGCTTCAGCCGCT
ACCCCGACCACATGAAGCAGCACGACTTCTTCAAGTCCGCCATGCCCGAAGGCTACGTCCAGGAGCGCAC
CATCTTCTTCAAGGACGACGGCAACTACAAGACCCGCGCCGAGGTGAAGTTCGAGGGCGACACCCTGGTG
AACCGCATCGAGCTGAAGGGCATCGACTTCAAGGAGGACGGCAACATCCTGGGGCACAAGCTGGAGTACA
ACTACAACAGCCACAACGTCTATATCATGGCCGACAAGCAGAAGAACGGCATCAAGGTGAACTTCAAGAT
CCGCCACAACATCGAGGACGGCAGCGTGCAGCTCGCCGACCACTACCAGCAGAACACCCCCATCGGCGAC
GGCCCCGTGCTGCTGCCCGACAACCACTACCTGAGCACCCAGTCCGCCCTGAGCAAAGACCCCAACGAGA
AGCGCGATCACATGGTCCTGCTGGAGTTCGTGACCGCCGCCGGGATCACTCTCGGCATGGACGAGCTGTA
CAAGTAAATCGATAGATCCTAATCAACCTCTGGATTACAAAATTTGTGAAAGATTGACTGGTATTCTTAA
CTATGTTGCTCCTTTTACGCTATGTGGATACGCTGCTTTAATGCCTTTGTATCATGCTATTGCTTCCCGT
ATGGCTTTCATTTTCTCCTCCTTGTATAAATCCTGGTTGCTGTCTCTTTATGAGGAGTTGTGGCCCGTTG
TCAGGCAACGTGGCGTGGTGTGCACTGTGTTTGCTGACGCAACCCCCACTGGTTGGGGCATTGCCACCAC
CTGTCAGCTCCTTTCCGGGACTTTCGCTTTCCCCCTCCCTATTGCCACGGCGGAACTCATCGCCGCCTGC
CTTGCCCGCTGCTGGACAGGGGCTCGGCTGTTGGGCACTGACAATTCCGTGGTGTTGTCGGGGAAATCAT
CGTCCTTTCCTTGGCTGCTCGCCTGTGTTGCCACCTGGATTCTGCGCGGGACGTCCTTCTGCTACGTCCC
TTCGGCCCTCAATCCAGCGGACCTTCCTTCCCGCGGCCTGCTGCCGGCTCTGCGGCCTCTTCCGCGTCTT
CGCCTTCGCCCTCAGACGAGTCGGATCTCCCTTTGGGCCGCCTCCCCGCCTGAGATCCTTTAAGACCAAT
GACTTACAAGGCAGCTGTAGATCTTAGCCACTTTTTAAAAGAAAAGGGGGGACTGGAAGGGCTAATTCAC
TCCCAACGAAGACAAGATCTGCTTTTTGCTTGTACTGGGTCTCTCTGGTTAGACCAGATCTGAGCCTGGG
AGCTCTCTGGCTAACTAGGGAACCCACTGCTTAAGCCTCAATAAAGCTTGCCTTGAGTGCTTCAAGTAGT
GTGTGCCCGTCTGTTGTGTGACTCTGGTAACTAGAGATCCCTCAGACCCTTTTAGTCAGTGTGGAAAATC
TCTAGCAGTAGTAGTTCATGTCATCTTATTATTCAGTATTTATAACTTGCAAAGAAATGAATATCAGAGA
GTGAGAGGCCCGGGTTAATTAAGGAAAGGGCTAGATCATTCTTGAAGACGAAAGGGCCTCGTGATACGCC
TATTTTTATAGGTTAATGTCATGATAATAATGGTTTCTTAGACGTCAGGTGGCACTTTTCGGGGAAATGT
GCGCGGAACCCCTATTTGTTTATTTTTCTAAATACATTCAAATATGTATCCGCTCATGAGACAATAACCC
TGATAAATGCTTCAATAATATTGAAAAAGGAAGAGTATGAGTATTCAACATTTCCGTGTCGCCCTTATTC
CCTTTTTTGCGGCATTTTGCCTTCCTGTTTTTGCTCACCCAGAAACGCTGGTGAAAGTAAAAGATGCTGA
AGATCAGTTGGGTGCACGAGTGGGTTACATCGAACTGGATCTCAACAGCGGTAAGATCCTTGAGAGTTTT
CGCCCCGAAGAACGTTTTCCAATGATGAGCACTTTTAAAGTTCTGCTATGTGGCGCGGTATTATCCCGTG
TTGACGCCGGGCAAGAGCAACTCGGTCGCCGCATACACTATTCTCAGAATGACTTGGTTGAGTACTCACC
AGTCACAGAAAAGCATCTTACGGATGGCATGACAGTAAGAGAATTATGCAGTGCTGCCATAACCATGAGT
GATAACACTGCGGCCAACTTACTTCTGACAACGATCGGAGGACCGAAGGAGCTAACCGCTTTTTTGCACA
ACATGGGGGATCATGTAACTCGCCTTGATCGTTGGGAACCGGAGCTGAATGAAGCCATACCAAACGACGA
GCGTGACACCACGATGCCTGTAGCAATGGCAACAACGTTGCGCAAACTATTAACTGGCGAACTACTTACT
CTAGCTTCCCGGCAACAATTAATAGACTGGATGGAGGCGGATAAAGTTGCAGGACCACTTCTGCGCTCGG
CCCTTCCGGCTGGCTGGTTTATTGCTGATAAATCTGGAGCCGGTGAGCGTGGGTCTCGCGGTATCATTGC
AGCACTGGGGCCAGATGGTAAGCCCTCCCGTATCGTAGTTATCTACACGACGGGGAGTCAGGCAACTATG
GATGAACGAAATAGACAGATCGCTGAGATAGGTGCCTCACTGATTAAGCATTGGTAACTGTCAGACCAAG
TTTACTCATATATACTTTAGATTGATTTAAAACTTCATTTTTAATTTAAAAGGATCTAGGTGAAGATCCT
TTTTGATAATCTCATGACCAAAATCCCTTAACGTGAGTTTTCGTTCCACTGAGCGTCAGACCCCGTAGAA
AAGATCAAAGGATCTTCTTGAGATCCTTTTTTTCTGCGCGTAATCTGCTGCTTGCAAACAAAAAAACCAC
CGCTACCAGCGGTGGTTTGTTTGCCGGATCAAGAGCTACCAACTCTTTTTCCGAAGGTAACTGGCTTCAG
CAGAGCGCAGATACCAAATACTGTTCTTCTAGTGTAGCCGTAGTTAGGCCACCACTTCAAGAACTCTGTA
GCACCGCCTACATACCTCGCTCTGCTAATCCTGTTACCAGTGGCTGCTGCCAGTGGCGATAAGTCGTGTC
TTACCGGGTTGGACTCAAGACGATAGTTACCGGATAAGGCGCAGCGGTCGGGCTGAACGGGGGGTTCGTG
CACACAGCCCAGCTTGGAGCGAACGACCTACACCGAACTGAGATACCTACAGCGTGAGCTATGAGAAAGC
GCCACGCTTCCCGAAGGGAGAAAGGCGGACAGGTATCCGGTAAGCGGCAGGGTCGGAACAGGAGAGCGCA
CGAGGGAGCTTCCAGGGGGAAACGCCTGGTATCTTTATAGTCCTGTCGGGTTTCGCCACCTCTGACTTGA
GCGTCGATTTTTGTGATGCTCGTCAGGGGGGCGGAGCCTATGGAAAAACGCCAGCAACGCGGCCTTTTTA
CGGTTCCTGGCCTTTTGCTGGCCTTTTGCTCACATGTTCTTTCCTGCGTTATCCCCTGATTCTGTGGATA
ACCGTATTACCGCCTTTGAGTGAGCTGATACCGCTCGCCGCAGCCGAACGACCGAGCGCAGCGAGTCAGT
GAGCGAGGAAGCGGAAGAGCGCCCAATACGCAAACCGCCTCTCCCCGCGCGTTGGCCGATTCATTAATGC
AGCAAGCTCATGGCTGACTAATTTTTTTTATTTATGCAGAGGCCGAGGCCGCCTCGGCCTCTGAGCTATT
CCAGAAGTAGTGAGGAGGCTTTTTTGGAGGCCTAGGCTTTTGCAAAAAGCTCCCCGTGGCACGACAGGTT
TCCCGACTGGAAAGCGGGCAGTGAGCGCAACGCAATTAATGTGAGTTAGCTCACTCATTAGGCACCCCAG
GCTTTACACTTTATGCTTCCGGCTCGTATGTTGTGTGGAATTGTGAGCGGATAACAATTTCACACAGGAA
ACAGCTATGACATGATTACGAATTTCACAAATAAAGCATTTTTTTCACTGCATTCTAGTTGTGGTTTGTC
CAAACTCATCAATGTATCTTATCATGTCTGGATCAACTGGATAACTCAAGCTAACCAAAATCATCCCAAA
CTTCCCACCCCATACCCTATTACCACTGCCAATTACCTGTGGTTTCATTTACTCTAAACCTGTGATTCCT
CTGAATTATTTTCATTTTAAAGAAATTGTATTTGTTAAATATGTACTACAAACTTAGTAGTTGGAAGGGC
TAATTCACTCCCAAAGAAGACAAGATATCCTTGATCTGTGGATCTACCACACACAAGGCTACTTCCCTGA
TTAGCAGAACTACACACCAGGGCCAGGGGTCAGATATCCACTGACCTTTGGATGGTGCTACAAGCTAGTA
CCAGTTGAGCCAGATAAGGTAGAAGAGGCCAATAAAGGAGAGAACACCAGCTTGTTACACCCTGTGAGCC
TGCATGGGATGGATGACCCGGAGAGAGAAGTGTTAGAGTGGAGGTTTGACAGCCGCCTAGCATTTCATCA
CGTGGCCCGAGAGCTGCATCCGGAGTACTTCAAGAACTGCTGATATCGAGCTTGCTACAAGGGACTTTCC
GCTGGGGACTTTCCAGGGAGGCGTGGCCTGGGCGGGACTGGGGAGTGGCGAGCCCTCAGATCCTGCATAT
AAGCAGCTGCTTTTTGCCTGTACTGGGTCTCTCTGGTTAGACCAGATCTGAGCCTGGGAGCTCTCTGGCT
AACTAGGGAACCCACTGCTTAAGCCTCAATAAAGCTTGCCTTGAGTGCTTCAAGTAGTGTGTGCCCGTCT
GTTGTGTGACTCTGGTAACTAGAGATCCCTCAGACCCTTTTAGTCAGTGTGGAAAATCTCTAGCAGTGGC
GCCCGAACAGGGACTTGAAAGCGAAAGGGAAACCAGAGGAGCTCTCTCGACGCAGGACTCGGCTTGCTGA
AGCGCGCACGGCAAGAGGCGAGGGGCGGCGACTGGTGAGTACGCCAAAAATTTTGACTAGCGGAGGCTAG
AAGGAGAGAGATGGGTGCGAGAGCGTCAGTATTAAGCGGGGGAGAATTAGATCGCGATGGGAAAAAATTC
GGTTAAGGCCAGGGGGAAAGAAAAAATATAAATTAAAACATATAGTATGGGCAAGCAGGGAGCTAGAACG
ATTCGCAGTTAATCCTGGCCTGTTAGAAACATCAGAAGGCTGTAGACAAATACTGGGACAGCTACAACCA
TCCCTTCAGACAGGATCAGAAGAACTTAGATCATTATATAATACAGTAGCAACCCTCTATTGTGTGCATC
AAAGGATAGAGATAAAAGACACCAAGGAAGCTTTAGACAAGATAGAGGAAGAGCAAAACAAAAGTAAGAC
CACCGCACAGCAAGCGGCCGGCCGCTGATCTTCAGACCTGGAGGAGGAGATATGAGGGACAATTGGAGAA
GTGAATTATATAAATATAAAGTAGTAAAAATTGAACCATTAGGAGTAGCACCCACCAAGGCAAAGAGAAG
AGTGGTGCAGAGAGAAAAAAGAGCAGTGGGAATAGGAGCTTTGTTCCTTGGGTTCTTGGGAGCAGCAGGA
AGCACTATGGGCGCAGCGTCAATGACGCTGACGGTACAGGCCAGACAATTATTGTCTGGTATAGTGCAGC
AGCAGAACAATTTGCTGAGGGCTATTGAGGCGCAACAGCATCTGTTGCAACTCACAGTCTGGGGCATCAA
GCAGCTCCAGGCAAGAATCCTGGCTGTGGAAAGATACCTAAAGGATCAACAGCTCCTGGGGATTTGGGGT
TGCTCTGGAAAACTCATTTGCACCACTGCTGTGCCTTGGAATGCTAGTTGGAGTAATAAATCTCTGGAAC
AGATTTGGAATCACACGACCTGGATGGAGTGGGACAGAGAAATTAACAATTACACAAGCTTAATACACTC
CTTAATTGAAGAATCGCAAAACCAGCAAGAAAAGAATGAACAAGAATTATTGGAATTAGATAAATGGGCA
AGTTTGTGGAATTGGTTTAACATAACAAATTGGCTGTGGTATATAAAATTATTCATAATGATAGTAGGAG
GCTTGGTAGGTTTAAGAATAGTTTTTGCTGTACTT
