>Addgene plasmid #116256 | pHAGE-EGFR-G719S | depositor partial sequence | sequence record 219130 | insert
ATGCGACCCTCCGGGACGGCCGGGGCAGCGCTCCTGGCGCTGCTGGCTGCGCTCTGCCCGGCGAGTCGGG
CTCTGGAGGAAAAGAAAGTTTGCCAAGGCACGAGTAACAAGCTCACGCAGTTGGGCACTTTTGAAGATCA
TTTTCTCAGCCTCCAGAGGATGTTCAATAACTGTGAGGTGGTCCTTGGGAATTTGGAAATTACCTATGTG
CAGAGGAATTATGATCTTTCCTTCTTAAAGACCATCCAGGAGGTGGCTGGTTATGTCCTCATTGCCCTCA
ACACAGTGGAGCGAATTCCTTTGGAAAACCTGCAGATCATCAGAGGAAATATGTACTACGAAAATTCCTA
TGCCTTAGCAGTCTTATCTAACTATGATGCAAATAAAACCGGACTGAAGGAGCTGCCCATGAGAAATTTA
CAGGAAATCCTGCATGGCGCCGTGCGGTTCAGCAACAACCCTGCCCTGTGCAACGTGGAGAGCATCCAGT
GGCGGGACATAGTCAGCAGTGACTTTCTCAGCAACATGTCGATGGACTTCCAGAACCACCTGGGCAGCTG
CCAAAAGTGTGATCCAAGCTGTCCCAATGGGAGCTGCTGGGGTGCAGGAGAGGAGAACTGCCAGAAACTG
ACCAAAATCATCTGTGCCCAGCAGTGCTCCGGGCGCTGCCGTGGCAAGTCCCCCAGTGACTGCTGCCACA
ACCAGTGTGCTGCAGGCTGCACAGGCCCCCGGGAGAGCGACTGCCTGGTCTGCCGCAAATTCCGAGACGA
AGCCACGTGCAAGGACACCTGCCCCCCACTCATGCTCTACAACCCCACCACGTACCAGATGGATGTGAAC
CCCGAGGGCAAATACAGCTTTGGTGCCACCTGCGTGAAGAAGTGTCCCCGTAATTATGTGGTGACAGATC
ACGGCTCGTGCGTCCGAGCCTGTGGGGCCGACAGCTATGAGATGGAGGAAGACGGCGTCCGCAAGTGTAA
GAAGTGCGAAGGGCCTTGCCGCAAAGTGTGTAACGGAATAGGTATTGGTGAATTTAAAGACTCACTCTCC
ATAAATGCTACGAATATTAAACACTTCAAAAACTGCACCTCCATCAGTGGCGATCTCCACATCCTGCCGG
TGGCATTTAGGGGTGACTCCTTCACACATACTCCTCCTCTGGATCCACAGGAACTGGATATTCTGAAAAC
CGTAAAGGAAATCACAGGGTTTTTGCTGATTCAGGCTTGGCCTGAAAACAGGACGGACCTCCATGCCTTT
GAGAACCTAGAAATCATACGCGGCAGGACCAAGCAACATGGTCAGTTTTCTCTTGCAGTCGTCAGCCTGA
ACATAACATCCTTGGGATTACGCTCCCTCAAGGAGATAAGTGATGGAGATGTGATAATTTCAGGAAACAA
AAATTTGTGCTATGCAAATACAATAAACTGGAAAAAACTGTTTGGGACCTCCGGTCAGAAAACCAAAATT
ATAAGCAACAGAGGTGAAAACAGCTGCAAGGCCACAGGCCAGGTCTGCCATGCCTTGTGCTCCCCCGAGG
GCTGCTGGGGCCCGGAGCCCAGGGACTGCGTCTCTTGCCGGAATGTCAGCCGAGGCAGGGAATGCGTGGA
CAAGTGCAACCTTCTGGAGGGTGAGCCAAGGGAGTTTGTGGAGAACTCTGAGTGCATACAGTGCCACCCA
GAGTGCCTGCCTCAGGCCATGAACATCACCTGCACAGGACGGGGACCAGACAACTGTATCCAGTGTGCCC
ACTACATTGACGGCCCCCACTGCGTCAAGACCTGCCCGGCAGGAGTCATGGGAGAAAACAACACCCTGGT
CTGGAAGTACGCAGACGCCGGCCATGTGTGCCACCTGTGCCATCCAAACTGCACCTACGGATGCACTGGG
CCAGGTCTTGAAGGCTGTCCAACGAATGGGCCTAAGATCCCGTCCATCGCCACTGGGATGGTGGGGGCCC
TCCTCTTGCTGCTGGTGGTGGCCCTGGGGATCGGCCTCTTCATGCGAAGGCGCCACATCGTTCGGAAGCG
CACGCTGCGGAGGCTGCTGCAGGAGAGGGAGCTTGTGGAGCCTCTTACACCCAGTGGAGAAGCTCCCAAC
CAAGCTCTCTTGAGGATCTTGAAGGAAACTGAATTCAAAAAGATCAAAGTGCTGAGCTCCGGTGCGTTCG
GCACGGTGTATAAGGGACTCTGGATCCCAGAAGGTGAGAAAGTTAAAATTCCCGTCGCTATCAAGGAATT
AAGAGAAGCAACATCTCCGAAAGCCAACAAGGAAATCCTCGATGAAGCCTACGTGATGGCCAGCGTGGAC
AACCCCCACGTGTGCCGCCTGCTGGGCATCTGCCTCACCTCCACCGTGCAGCTCATCACGCAGCTCATGC
CCTTCGGCTGCCTCCTGGACTATGTCCGGGAACACAAAGACAATATTGGCTCCCAGTACCTGCTCAACTG
GTGTGTGCAGATCGCAAAGGGCATGAACTACTTGGAGGACCGTCGCTTGGTGCACCGCGACCTGGCAGCC
AGGAACGTACTGGTGAAAACACCGCAGCATGTCAAGATCACAGATTTTGGGCTGGCCAAACTGCTGGGTG
CGGAAGAGAAAGAATACCATGCAGAAGGAGGCAAAGTGCCTATCAAGTGGATGGCATTGGAATCAATTTT
ACACAGAATCTATACCCACCAGAGTGATGTCTGGAGCTACGGGGTGACCGTTTGGGAGTTGATGACCTTT
GGATCCAAGCCATATGACGGAATCCCTGCCAGCGAGATCTCCTCCATCCTGGAGAAAGGAGAACGCCTCC
CTCAGCCACCCATATGTACCATCGATGTCTACATGATCATGGTCAAGTGCTGGATGATAGACGCAGATAG
TCGCCCAAAGTTCCGTGAGTTGATCATCGAATTCTCCAAAATGGCCCGAGACCCCCAGCGCTACCTTGTC
ATTCAGGGGGATGAAAGAATGCATTTGCCAAGTCCTACAGACTCCAACTTCTACCGTGCCCTGATGGATG
AAGAAGACATGGACGACGTGGTGGATGCCGACGAGTACCTCATCCCACAGCAGGGCTTCTTCAGCAGCCC
CTCCACGTCACGGACTCCCCTCCTGAGCTCTCTGAGTGCAACCAGCAACAATTCCACCGTGGCTTGCATT
GATAGAAATGGGCTGCAAAGCTGTCCCATCAAGGAAGACAGCTTCTTGCAGCGATACAGCTCAGACCCCA
CAGGCGCCTTGACTGAGGACAGCATAGACGACACCTTCCTCCCAGTGCCTGAATACATAAACCAGTCCGT
TCCCAAAAGGCCCGCTGGCTCTGTGCAGAATCCTGTCTATCACAATCAGCCTCTGAACCCCGCGCCCAGC
AGAGACCCACACTACCAGGACCCCCACAGCACTGCAGTGGGCAACCCCGAGTATCTCAACACTGTCCAGC
CCACCTGTGTCAACAGCACATTCGACAGCCCTGCCCACTGGGCCCAGAAAGGCAGCCACCAAATTAGCCT
GGACAACCCTGACTACCAGCAGGACTTCTTTCCCAAGGAAGCCAAGCCAAATGGCATCTTTAAGGGCTCC
ACAGCTGAAAATGCAGAATACCTAAGGGTCGCGCCACAAAGCAGTGAATTTATTGGAGCATGA
